Addgene plasmid #209218: pCAG/ATP11A-HA
Purpose: Mammalian expression of ATP11A
Depositing lab: Hye-Won Shin. Depositing organization: Kyoto University, Graduate School of Pharmaceutical Sciences. Publication: ATP9B, a P4-ATPase (a putative aminophospholipid translocase), localizes to the trans-Golgi network in a CDC50 protein-independent manner. Takatsu H, Baba K, Shima T, Umino H, Kato U, Umeda M, Nakayama K, Shin HW. J Biol Chem. 2011 Nov 4;286(44):38159-38167. doi: 10.1074/jbc.M111.281006. Epub 2011 Sep 13. PubMed 21914794.
Backbone
  Vector backbone: pCAG
  Vector type: Mammalian Expression
Growth in bacteria
  Bacterial resistance: Ampicillin, 100 μg/mL
  Growth temperature: 37°C
  Growth strain: DH5alpha
  Copy number: High Copy
Gene/Insert
  Gene/Insert name: ATP11A
  Species: H. sapiens (human)
  Entrez Gene: ATP11A (a.k.a. ATPIH, ATPIS)
  Tag / fusion protein: HA (C terminal on insert)
  Cloning method: Gateway Cloning
Terms and licenses: Academic/Nonprofit Terms; Industry Terms: Not Available to Industry
Depositor comments: The plasmid requires co-transfection with Addgene Plasmid 209223 to ensure the cellular localization of the encoded protein (Takatsu et al., 2011, JBC). This plasmid may be prone to multimerization. This is not expected to impact the end function of the plasmid. Please refer to the Addgene Blog post on multimers for more information: https://blog.addgene.org/plasmids-101-dimers-and-multimers
How to cite: pCAG/ATP11A-HA was a gift from Hye-Won Shin (Addgene plasmid # 209218 ; http://n2t.net/addgene:209218 ; RRID:Addgene_209218)
