[The description below was written by a language model from this plasmid's Addgene catalogue record and pLannotate feature annotations shown in this document.]
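Description:
pCAG/ATP11A-HA is a 9.6 kb mammalian expression plasmid built on the pCAG backbone that drives production of human ATP11A carrying a C-terminal HA epitope tag. It is maintained in E. coli as a high-copy plasmid through a ColE1/pUC-type origin and selected with ampicillin via the β-lactamase gene and its native promoter. A separate cassette, consisting of an HSV thymidine kinase promoter fragment, the Tn5 NeoR/KanR gene and the HSV TK polyadenylation signal, should permit G418 selection of transfected mammalian cells. An SV40 origin is also present, which allows episomal replication in cells expressing large T antigen.

The ATP11A open reading frame sits downstream of the composite CAG promoter, made up of the CMV immediate-early enhancer, the chicken β-actin promoter and a chimeric chicken β-actin/rabbit β-globin intron, an arrangement that gives strong, broadly active transcription. The coding sequence is flanked by attB1 and attB2 sites, consistent with its insertion by Gateway recombination, and transcripts are terminated by the rabbit β-globin poly(A) signal. The short "HBB" fragments flagged on either side of the insert most likely reflect β-globin exon sequence belonging to the CAG cassette rather than additional payload. The HA tag is recorded in the catalogue entry but is not annotated as a separate feature in the table.

ATP11A is the catalytic subunit of a P4-ATPase flippase that moves aminophospholipids such as phosphatidylserine and phosphatidylethanolamine from the outer to the inner leaflet of the plasma membrane. The construct is intended for expressing and detecting the tagged protein in mammalian cells. The depositor notes that co-transfection with a companion plasmid is needed for correct cellular localization, and that the plasmid may form multimers without affecting its function.
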