Features (pLannotate 1.2.2; 24 found; start..end, strand, type, name):
    263..395     +  promoter       HSV TK promoter (fragment): herpes simplex virus thymidine kinase promoter
    400..1203    +  CDS            NeoR/KanR: aminoglycoside phosphotransferase from Tn5; aph(3')-II (or nptII); confers resistance to neomycin, kanamycin, and G418 (Geneticin®)
   1210..1258    +  polyA_signal   HSV TK poly(A) signal: herpes simplex virus thymidine kinase polyadenylation signal (Cole and Stacy, 1985)
   1268..1647    +  enhancer       CMV enhancer: human cytomegalovirus immediate early enhancer
   1649..1812    +  promoter       chicken β-actin promoter (fragment): No description available
   1838..1986    +  promoter       chicken β-actin promoter (fragment): contains a 21-bp deletion relative to the standard chicken β-actin promoter
   1987..3003    +  intron         chimeric intron: chimera between introns from chicken β-actin and rabbit β-globin
   3007..3105    +  CDS            HBB (fragment): HBB_COLGU - Experimental evidence at transcript level: Swiss-Prot protein existence level 2. Involved in oxygen transport from the lung to the various peripheral tissues. From Colobus guereza (Mantled guereza) (Eastern black-and-white colobus monkey).
   3099..3123    +  protein_bind   attB1: mutant version of attB; recombination site for the Gateway® BP reaction BP Clonase™
   3159..6560    +  CDS            ATP11A: AT11A_HUMAN - Also known as ATPIH, ATPIS, KIAA1021. Experimental evidence at protein level: Swiss-Prot protein existence level 1. Catalytic component of a P4-ATPase flippase complex which catalyzes the hydrolysis of ATP coupled to the transport of aminophospholipids, phosphatidylserines (PS) and phosphatidylethanolamines (PE), from the outer to the inner leaflet of the plasma membrane (PubMed:25315773, PubMed:25947375, PubMed:26567335, PubMed:29799007, PubMed:30018401). Contributes to the maintenance of membrane lipid asymmetry with a specific role in morphogenesis of muscle cells. In myoblast
   6577..6601    -  protein_bind   attB2: mutant version of attB; recombination site for the Gateway® BP reaction BP Clonase™
   6675..6749    +  CDS            HBB (fragment): HBB_PONPY - Experimental evidence at transcript level: Swiss-Prot protein existence level 2. Involved in oxygen transport from the lung to the various peripheral tissues. From Pongo pygmaeus (Bornean orangutan).
   6824..6879    +  polyA_signal   β-globin poly(A) signal: rabbit β-globin polyadenylation signal (Gil and Proudfoot, 1987)
   7264..7280    -  protein_bind   lac operator: The lac repressor binds to the lac operator to inhibit transcription in E. coli. This inhibition can be relieved by adding lactose or isopropyl-β-D-thiogalactopyranoside (IPTG). lac repressor encoded by lacI
   7288..7318    -  promoter       lac promoter: promoter for the E. coli lac operon
   7333..7354    -  protein_bind   CAP binding site: CAP binding activates transcription in the presence of cAMP. E. coli catabolite activator protein
   7367..7406    -  CDS            lacI (fragment): lac repressor; lacI; The lac repressor binds to the lac operator to inhibit transcription in E. coli. This inhibition can be relieved by adding lactose or isopropyl-β-D-thiogalactopyranoside (IPTG).
   7413..7435    +  promoter       SV40 promoter (fragment): SV40 enhancer and early promoter
   7459..7594    +  rep_origin     SV40 ori: SV40 origin of replication
   7614..7748    +  polyA_signal   SV40 poly(A) signal: SV40 polyadenylation signal
   7750..7804    -  CDS            lacI (fragment): lac repressor; lacI; The lac repressor binds to the lac operator to inhibit transcription in E. coli. This inhibition can be relieved by adding lactose or isopropyl-β-D-thiogalactopyranoside (IPTG).
   7987..8575    -  rep_origin     ori: high-copy-number ColE1/pMB1/pBR322/pUC origin of replication
   8746..9606    -  CDS            AmpR: β-lactamase; bla; confers resistance to ampicillin, carbenicillin, and related antibiotics
   9607..88      -  promoter       AmpR promoter (across the origin): bla
>Addgene plasmid #209218 | pCAG/ATP11A-HA | addgene full sequence | sequence record 412667 | Addgene NGS Result
ATTATTGAAGCATTTATCAGGGTTATTGTCTCATGAGCGGATACATATTTGAATGTATTTAGAAAAATAA
ACAAATAGGGGTTCCGCGCACATTTCCCCGAAAAGTGCCACCTGGGTCGAGCAGTGTGGTTTTCAAGAGG
AAGCAAAAAGCCTCTCCACCCAGGCCTGGAATGTTTCCACCCAATGTCGAGCAGTGTGGTTTTGCAAGAG
GAAGCAAAAAGCCTCTCCACCCAGGCCTGGAATGTTTCCACCCAATGTCGAGCAAACCCCGCCCAGCGTC
TTGTCATTGGCGAATTAATTCGAACACGCAGATGCAGTCGGGGCGGCGCGGTCCCAGGTCCACTTCGCAT
ATTAAGGTGACGCGTGTGGCCTCGAACACCGAGCGACCCTGCAGCCAATATGGGATCGGCCATTGAACAA
GATGGATTGCACGCAGGTTCTCCGGCCGCTTGGGTGGAGAGGCTATTCGGCTATGACTGGGCACAACAGA
CAATCGGCTGCTCTGATGCCGCCGTGTTCCGGCTGTCAGCGCAGGGGCGCCCGGTTCTTTTTGTCAAGAC
CGACCTGTCCGGTGCCCTGAATGAACTGCAGGACGAGGCAGCGCGGCTATCGTGGCTGGCCACGACGGGC
GTTCCTTGCGCAGCTGTGCTCGACGTTGTCACTGAAGCGGGAAGGGACTGGCTGCTATTGGGCGAAGTGC
CGGGGCAGGATCTCCTGTCATCTCACCTTGCTCCTGCCGAGAAAGTATCCATCATGGCTGATGCAATGCG
GCGGCTGCATACGCTTGATCCGGCTACCTGCCCATTCGACCACCAAGCGAAACATCGCATCGAGCGAGCA
CGTACTCGGATGGAAGCCGGTCTTGTCGATCAGGATGATCTGGACGAAGAGCATCAGGGGCTCGCGCCAG
CCGAACTGTTCGCCAGGCTCAAGGCGCGCATGCCCGACGGCGATGATCTCGTCGTGACCCATGGCGATGC
CTGCTTGCCGAATATCATGGTGGAAAATGGCCGCTTTTCTGGATTCATCGACTGTGGCCGGCTGGGTGTG
GCGGACCGCTATCAGGACATAGCGTTGGCTACCCGTGATATTGCTGAAGAGCTTGGCGGCGAATGGGCTG
ACCGCTTCCTCGTGCTTTACGGTATCGCCGCTCCCGATTCGCAGCGCATCGCCTTCTATCGCCTTCTTGA
CGAGTTCTTCTGAGGGGATCGGCAATAAAAAGACAGAATAAAACGCACGGGTGTTGGGTCGTTTGTTCGG
ATCCGTCGACATTGATTATTGACTAGTTATTAATAGTAATCAATTACGGGGTCATTAGTTCATAGCCCAT
ATATGGAGTTCCGCGTTACATAACTTACGGTAAATGGCCCGCCTGGCTGACCGCCCAACGACCCCCGCCC
ATTGACGTCAATAATGACGTATGTTCCCATAGTAACGCCAATAGGGACTTTCCATTGACGTCAATGGGTG
GAGTATTTACGGTAAACTGCCCACTTGGCAGTACATCAAGTGTATCATATGCCAAGTACGCCCCCTATTG
ACGTCAATGACGGTAAATGGCCCGCCTGGCATTATGCCCAGTACATGACCTTATGGGACTTTCCTACTTG
GCAGTACATCTACGTATTAGTCATCGCTATTACCATGGTCGAGGTGAGCCCCACGTTCTGCTTCACTCTC
CCCATCTCCCCCCCCTCCCCACCCCCAATTTTGTATTTATTTATTTTTTAATTATTTTGTGCAGCGATGG
GGGCGGGGGGGGGGGGGGGGGGGCGCCAGGGGGGGCGGGGGGGGGGGGGGGGGGGGGGGGGGGGGGGGGG
GGGGGGGGGGGCGGGGCGGGGGGGGGGGGGGCGGGAGGGGGGGGGGGGCGGGGCGAGGCGGAGAGGTGCG
GCGGCAGCCAATCAGAGCGGCGCGCTCCGAAAGTTTCCTTTTATGGCGAGGCGGCGGCGGCGGCGGCCCT
ATAAAAAGCGAAGCGCGCGGCGGGCGGGAGTCGCTGCGCGCTGCCTTCGCCCCGTGCCCCGCTCCGCCGC
CGCCTCGCGCCGCCCGCCCCGGCTCTGACTGACCGCGTTACTCCCACAGGTGAGCGGGCGGGACGGCCCT
TCTCCTCCGGGCTGTAATTAGCGCTTGGTTTAATGACGGCTTGTTTCTTTTCTGTGGCTGCGTGAAAGCC
TTGAGGGGCTCCGGGAGGGCCCTTTGTGCGGGGGGAGCGGCTCGGGGGGTGCGTGCGTGTGTGTGTGCGT
GGGGAGCGCCGCGTGCGGCTCCGCGCTGCCCGGCGGCTGTGAGCGCTGCGGGCGCGGCGCGGGGCTTTGT
GCGCTCCGCAGTGTGCGCGAGGGGAGCGCGGCCGGGGGCGGTGCCCCGCGGTGCGGGGGGGGCTGCGAGG
GGAACAAAGGCTGCGTGCGGGGTGTGTGCGTGGGGGGGTGAGCAGGGGGTGTGGGCGCGTCGGTCGGGCT
GCAACCCCCCCTGCACCCCCCTCCCCGAGTTGCTGAGCACGGCCCGGCTTCGGGTGCGGGGCTCCGTACG
GGGCGTGGCGCGGGGCTCGCCGTGCCGGGCGGGGGGTGGCGGCAGGTGGGGGTGCCGGGCGGGGCGGGGC
CGCCTCGGGCCGGGGAGGGCTCGGGGGAGGGGCGCGGCGGCCCCCGGAGCGCCGGCGGCTGTCGAGGCGC
GGCGAGCCGCAGCCATTGCCTTTTATGGTAATCGTGCGAGAGGGCGCAGGGACTTCCTTTGTCCCAAATC
TGTGCGGAGCCGAAATCTGGGAGGCGCCGCCGCACCCCCTCTAGCGGGCGCGGGGCGAAGCGGTGCGGCG
CCGGCAGGAAGGAAATGGGCGGGGAGGGCCTTCGTGCGTCGCCGCGCCGCCGTCCCCTTCTCCCTCTCCA
GCCTCGGGGCTGTCCGCGGGGGGACGGCTGCCTTCGGGGGGGACGGGGCAGGGCGGGGTTCGGCTTCTGG
CGTGTGACCGGCGGCTCTAGAGCCTCTGCTAACCATGTTCATGCCTTCTTCTTTTTCCTACAGCTCCTGG
GCAACGTGCTGGTTATTGTGCTGTCTCATCATTTTGGCAAAGAATTTGCTAGCGAGCTCGCGGCCGCAGA
TCTCTAGTTAAGCTATCAACAAGTTTGTACAAAAAAGCAGGCTCTTTAAAGGAACCAATTCAGTCGACTG
GATCCACCATGGACTGCAGCCTCGTGCGGACGCTCGTGCACAGATACTGTGCAGGAGAAGAGAATTGGGT
GGACAGCAGGACCATCTACGTGGGACACAGGGAGCCACCTCCGGGCGCAGAGGCCTACATCCCACAGAGA
TACCCAGACAACAGGATCGTCTCGTCCAAGTACACATTTTGGAACTTTATACCCAAGAATTTATTTGAAC
AATTCAGAAGAGTAGCCAACTTTTATTTCCTTATCATATTTCTGGTGCAGTTGATTATTGATACACCCAC
AAGTCCAGTGACAAGCGGACTTCCACTCTTCTTTGTCATTACTGTGACGGCTATCAAACAGGGTTATGAA
GACTGGCTTCGACATAAAGCAGACAATGCCATGAACCAGTGTCCTGTTCATTTCATTCAGCACGGCAAGC
TCGTTCGGAAACAAAGTCGAAAGCTGCGAGTTGGGGACATTGTCATGGTTAAGGAGGACGAGACCTTTCC
CTGCGACTTGATCTTCCTTTCCAGCAACCGGGGAGATGGGACGTGCCACGTCACCACCGCCAGCTTGGAT
GGAGAATCCAGCCATAAAACGCATTACGCAGTCCAGGACACCAAAGGCTTCCACACAGAGGAGGATATCG
GCGGACTTCACGCCACCATCGAGTGTGAGCAGCCCCAGCCCGACCTCTACAAGTTCGTGGGTCGCATCAA
CGTTTACAGTGACCTGAATGACCCCGTGGTGAGGCCCTTAGGATCGGAAAACCTGCTGCTTAGAGGAGCT
ACACTGAAGAACACTGAGAAAATCTTTGGTGTGGCTATTTACACGGGAATGGAAACCAAGATGGCATTAA
ATTATCAATCAAAATCTCAGAAGCGATCTGCCGTGGAAAAATCGATGAATGCGTTCCTCATTGTGTATCT
CTGCATTCTGATCAGCAAAGCCCTGATAAACACTGTGCTGAAATACGTGTGGCAGAGTGAGCCCTTTCGG
GATGAGCCGTGGTATAATCAGAAAACGGAGTCGGAAAGGCAGAGGAATCTGTTCCTCAAGGCATTCACGG
ACTTCCTGGCCTTCATGGTCCTCTTTAACTACATCATCCCTGTGTCCATGTACGTCACGGTCGAGATGCA
GAAGTTCCTCGGCTCTTACTTCATCACCTGGGACGAAGACATGTTTGACGAGGAGACTGGCGAGGGGCCT
CTGGTGAACACGTCGGACCTCAATGAAGAGCTGGGACAGGTGGAGTACATCTTCACAGACAAGACCGGCA
CCCTCACGGAAAACAACATGGAGTTCAAGGAGTGCTGCATCGAAGGCCATGTCTACGTGCCCCACGTCAT
CTGCAACGGGCAGGTCCTCCCAGAGTCGTCAGGAATCGACATGATTGACTCGTCCCCCAGCGTCAACGGG
AGGGAGCGCGAGGAGCTGTTTTTCCGGGCCCTCTGTCTCTGCCACACCGTCCAGGTGAAAGACGATGACA
GCGTAGACGGCCCCAGGAAATCGCCGGACGGGGGGAAATCCTGTGTGTACATCTCATCCTCGCCCGACGA
GGTGGCGCTGGTCGAAGGTGTCCAGAGACTTGGCTTTACCTACCTAAGGCTGAAGGACAATTACATGGAG
ATATTAAACAGGGAGAACCACATCGAAAGGTTTGAATTGCTGGAAATTTTGAGTTTTGACTCAGTCAGAA
GGAGAATGAGTGTAATTGTAAAATCTGCTACAGGAGAAATTTATCTGTTTTGCAAAGGAGCAGATTCTTC
GATATTCCCCCGAGTGATAGAAGGCAAAGTTGACCAGATCCGAGCCAGAGTGGAGCGTAACGCAGTGGAG
GGGCTCCGAACTTTGTGTGTTGCTTATAAAAGGCTGATCCAAGAAGAATATGAAGGCATTTGTAAGCTGC
TGCAGGCTGCCAAAGTGGCCCTTCAAGATCGAGAGAAAAAGTTAGCAGAAGCCTATGAGCAAATAGAGAA
AGATCTTACTCTGCTTGGTGCTACAGCTGTTGAGGACCGGCTGCAGGAGAAAGCTGCAGACACCATCGAG
GCCCTGCAGAAGGCCGGGATCAAAGTCTGGGTTCTCACGGGAGACAAGATGGAGACGGCCGCGGCCACGT
GCTACGCCTGCAAGCTCTTCCGCAGGAACACGCAGCTGCTGGAGCTGACCACCAAGAGGATCGAGGAGCA
GAGCCTGCACGACGTCCTGTTCGAGCTGAGCAAGACGGTCCTGCGCCACAGCGGGAGCCTGACCAGAGAC
AACCTCTCCGGACTTTCAGCAGATATGCAGGACTACGGTTTAATTATCGACGGAGCTGCACTGTCTCTGA
TAATGAAGCCTCGAGAAGACGGGAGTTCCGGCAACTACAGGGAGCTCTTCCTGGAAATCTGCCGGAGCTG
CAGCGCGGTGCTCTGCTGCCGCATGGCGCCCTTGCAGAAGGCTCAGATTGTTAAATTAATCAAATTTTCA
AAAGAGCACCCAATCACGTTAGCAATTGGCGATGGTGCAAATGATGTCAGCATGATTCTGGAAGCGCACG
TGGGCATAGGTGTCATCGGCAAGGAAGGCCGCCAGGCTGCCAGGAACAGCGACTATGCAATCCCAAAGTT
TAAGCATTTGAAGAAGATGCTGCTTGTTCACGGGCATTTTTATTACATTAGGATCTCTGAGCTCGTGCAG
TACTTCTTCTATAAGAACGTCTGCTTCATCTTCCCTCAGTTTTTATACCAGTTCTTCTGTGGGTTTTCAC
AACAGACTTTGTACGACACCGCGTATCTGACCCTCTACAACATCAGCTTCACCTCCCTCCCCATCCTCCT
GTACAGCCTCATGGAGCAGCATGTTGGCATTGACGTGCTCAAGAGAGACCCGACCCTGTACAGGGACGTC
GCCAAGAATGCCCTGCTGCGCTGGCGCGTGTTCATCTACTGGACGCTCCTGGGACTGTTTGACGCACTGG
TGTTCTTCTTTGGTGCTTATTTCGTGTTTGAAAATACAACTGTGACAAGCAACGGGCAGATATTTGGAAA
CTGGACGTTTGGAACGCTGGTATTCACCGTGATGGTGTTCACAGTTACACTAAAGCTTGCATTGGACACA
CACTACTGGACTTGGATCAACCATTTTGTCATCTGGGGGTCGCTGCTGTTCTACGTTGTCTTTTCACTTC
TCTGGGGAGGAGTGATCTGGCCGTTCCTCAACTACCAGAGGATGTACTACGTGTTCATCCAGATGCTGTC
CAGCGGGCCCGCCTGGCTGGCCATCGTGCTGCTGGTGACCATCAGCCTCCTTCCCGACGTCCTCAAGAAA
GTCCTGTGCCGGCAGCTGTGGCCAACAGCAACAGAGAGAGTCCAGACTAAGAGCCAGTGCCTTTCTGTCG
AGCAGTCAACCATCTTTATGCTTTCTCAGACTTCCAGCAGCCTGAGTTTCGCGTCGAGATATCTAGACCC
AGCTTTCTTGTACAAAGTGGTTGATCTAGAGGGCCCGCGGTTCGAACTCGAGGTACCGAATTCGTACCCA
TACGACGTCCCAGACTACGCTTAATTCACTCCTCAGGTGCAGGCTGCCTATCAGAAGGTGGTGGCTGGTG
TGGCCAATGCCCTGGCTCACAAATACCACTGAGATCGATCTTTTTCCCTCTGCCAAAAATTATGGGGACA
TCATGAAGCCCCTTGAGCATCTGACTTCTGGCTAATAAAGGAAATTTATTTTCATTGCAATAGTGTGTTG
GAATTTTTTGTGTCTCTCACTCGGAAGGACATATGGGAGGGCAAATCATTTAAAACATCAGAATGAGTAT
TTGGTTTAGAGTTTGGCAACATATGCCCATATGCTGGCTGCCATGAACAAAGGTTGGCTATAAAGAGGTC
ATCAGTATATGAAACAGCCCCCTGCTGTCCATTCCTTATTCCATAGAAAAGCCTTGACTTGAGGTTAGAT
TTTTTTTATATTTTGTTTTGTGTTATTTTTTTCTTTAACATCCCTAAAATTTTCCTTACATGTTTTACTA
GCCAGATTTTTCCTCCTCTCCTGACTACTCCCAGTCATAGCTGTCCCTCTTCTCTTATGGAGATCCCTCG
ACCTGCAGCCCAAGCTTGGCGTAATCATGGTCATAGCTGTTTCCTGTGTGAAATTGTTATCCGCTCACAA
TTCCACACAACATACGAGCCGGAAGCATAAAGTGTAAAGCCTGGGGTGCCTAATGAGTGAGCTAACTCAC
ATTAATTGCGTTGCGCTCACTGCCCGCTTTCCAGTCGGGAAACCTGTCGTGCCAGCGGATCCGCATCTCA
ATTAGTCAGCAACCATAGTCCCGCCCCTAACTCCGCCCATCCCGCCCCTAACTCCGCCCAGTTCCGCCCA
TTCTCCGCCCCATGGCTGACTAATTTTTTTTATTTATGCAGAGGCCGAGGCCGCCTCGGCCTCTGAGCTA
TTCCAGAAGTAGTGAGGAGGCTTTTTTGGAGGCCTAGGCTTTTGCAAAAAGCTAACTTGTTTATTGCAGC
TTATAATGGTTACAAATAAAGCAATAGCATCACAAATTTCACAAATAAAGCATTTTTTTCACTGCATTCT
AGTTGTGGTTTGTCCAAACTCATCAATGTATCTTATCATGTCTGGATCCGCTGCATTAATGAATCGGCCA
ACGCGCGGGGAGAGGCGGTTTGCGTATTGGGCGCTCTTCCGCTTCCTCGCTCACTGACTCGCTGCGCTCG
GTCGTTCGGCTGCGGCGAGCGGTATCAGCTCACTCAAAGGCGGTAATACGGTTATCCACAGAATCAGGGG
ATAACGCAGGAAAGAACATGTGAGCAAAAGGCCAGCAAAAGGCCAGGAACCGTAAAAAGGCCGCGTTGCT
GGCGTTTTTCCATAGGCTCCGCCCCCCTGACGAGCATCACAAAAATCGACGCTCAAGTCAGAGGTGGCGA
AACCCGACAGGACTATAAAGATACCAGGCGTTTCCCCCTGGAAGCTCCCTCGTGCGCTCTCCTGTTCCGA
CCCTGCCGCTTACCGGATACCTGTCCGCCTTTCTCCCTTCGGGAAGCGTGGCGCTTTCTCATAGCTCACG
CTGTAGGTATCTCAGTTCGGTGTAGGTCGTTCGCTCCAAGCTGGGCTGTGTGCACGAACCCCCCGTTCAG
CCCGACCGCTGCGCCTTATCCGGTAACTATCGTCTTGAGTCCAACCCGGTAAGACACGACTTATCGCCAC
TGGCAGCAGCCACTGGTAACAGGATTAGCAGAGCGAGGTATGTAGGCGGTGCTACAGAGTTCTTGAAGTG
GTGGCCTAACTACGGCTACACTAGAAGAACAGTATTTGGTATCTGCGCTCTGCTGAAGCCAGTTACCTTC
GGAAAAAGAGTTGGTAGCTCTTGATCCGGCAAACAAACCACCGCTGGTAGCGGTGGTTTTTTTGTTTGCA
AGCAGCAGATTACGCGCAGAAAAAAAGGATCTCAAGAAGATCCTTTGATCTTTTCTACGGGGTCTGACGC
TCAGTGGAACGAAAACTCACGTTAAGGGATTTTGGTCATGAGATTATCAAAAAGGATCTTCACCTAGATC
CTTTTAAATTAAAAATGAAGTTTTAAATCAATCTAAAGTATATATGAGTAAACTTGGTCTGACAGTTACC
AATGCTTAATCAGTGAGGCACCTATCTCAGCGATCTGTCTATTTCGTTCATCCATAGTTGCCTGACTCCC
CGTCGTGTAGATAACTACGATACGGGAGGGCTTACCATCTGGCCCCAGTGCTGCAATGATACCGCGAGAC
CCACGCTCACCGGCTCCAGATTTATCAGCAATAAACCAGCCAGCCGGAAGGGCCGAGCGCAGAAGTGGTC
CTGCAACTTTATCCGCCTCCATCCAGTCTATTAATTGTTGCCGGGAAGCTAGAGTAAGTAGTTCGCCAGT
TAATAGTTTGCGCAACGTTGTTGCCATTGCTACAGGCATCGTGGTGTCACGCTCGTCGTTTGGTATGGCT
TCATTCAGCTCCGGTTCCCAACGATCAAGGCGAGTTACATGATCCCCCATGTTGTGCAAAAAAGCGGTTA
GCTCCTTCGGTCCTCCGATCGTTGTCAGAAGTAAGTTGGCCGCAGTGTTATCACTCATGGTTATGGCAGC
ACTGCATAATTCTCTTACTGTCATGCCATCCGTAAGATGCTTTTCTGTGACTGGTGAGTACTCAACCAAG
TCATTCTGAGAATAGTGTATGCGGCGACCGAGTTGCTCTTGCCCGGCGTCAATACGGGATAATACCGCGC
CACATAGCAGAACTTTAAAAGTGCTCATCATTGGAAAACGTTCTTCGGGGCGAAAACTCTCAAGGATCTT
ACCGCTGTTGAGATCCAGTTCGATGTAACCCACTCGTGCACCCAACTGATCTTCAGCATCTTTTACTTTC
ACCAGCGTTTCTGGGTGAGCAAAAACAGGAAGGCAAAATGCCGCAAAAAAGGGAATAAGGGCGACACGGA
AATGTTGAATACTCATACTCTTCCTTTTTCAAT
